>Addgene plasmid #179454 | pLentiCrisprV2 sgRNA hPER2c-term #1 | addgene full sequence | sequence record 358067 | Addgene NGS Result
GTCGACGGATCGGGAGATCTCCCGATCCCCTATGGTGCACTCTCAGTACAATCTGCTCTGATGCCGCATA
GTTAAGCCAGTATCTGCTCCCTGCTTGTGTGTTGGAGGTCGCTGAGTAGTGCGCGAGCAAAATTTAAGCT
ACAACAAGGCAAGGCTTGACCGACAATTGCATGAAGAATCTGCTTAGGGTTAGGCGTTTTGCGCTGCTTC
GCGATGTACGGGCCAGATATACGCGTTGACATTGATTATTGACTAGTTATTAATAGTAATCAATTACGGG
GTCATTAGTTCATAGCCCATATATGGAGTTCCGCGTTACATAACTTACGGTAAATGGCCCGCCTGGCTGA
CCGCCCAACGACCCCCGCCCATTGACGTCAATAATGACGTATGTTCCCATAGTAACGCCAATAGGGACTT
TCCATTGACGTCAATGGGTGGAGTATTTACGGTAAACTGCCCACTTGGCAGTACATCAAGTGTATCATAT
GCCAAGTACGCCCCCTATTGACGTCAATGACGGTAAATGGCCCGCCTGGCATTATGCCCAGTACATGACC
TTATGGGACTTTCCTACTTGGCAGTACATCTACGTATTAGTCATCGCTATTACCATGGTGATGCGGTTTT
GGCAGTACATCAATGGGCGTGGATAGCGGTTTGACTCACGGGGATTTCCAAGTCTCCACCCCATTGACGT
CAATGGGAGTTTGTTTTGGCACCAAAATCAACGGGACTTTCCAAAATGTCGTAACAACTCCGCCCCATTG
ACGCAAATGGGCGGTAGGCGTGTACGGTGGGAGGTCTATATAAGCAGCGCGTTTTGCCTGTACTGGGTCT
CTCTGGTTAGACCAGATCTGAGCCTGGGAGCTCTCTGGCTAACTAGGGAACCCACTGCTTAAGCCTCAAT
AAAGCTTGCCTTGAGTGCTTCAAGTAGTGTGTGCCCGTCTGTTGTGTGACTCTGGTAACTAGAGATCCCT
CAGACCCTTTTAGTCAGTGTGGAAAATCTCTAGCAGTGGCGCCCGAACAGGGACTTGAAAGCGAAAGGGA
AACCAGAGGAGCTCTCTCGACGCAGGACTCGGCTTGCTGAAGCGCGCACGGCAAGAGGCGAGGGGCGGCG
ACTGGTGAGTACGCCAAAAATTTTGACTAGCGGAGGCTAGAAGGAGAGAGATGGGTGCGAGAGCGTCAGT
ATTAAGCGGGGGAGAATTAGATCGCGATGGGAAAAAATTCGGTTAAGGCCAGGGGGAAAGAAAAAATATA
AATTAAAACATATAGTATGGGCAAGCAGGGAGCTAGAACGATTCGCAGTTAATCCTGGCCTGTTAGAAAC
ATCAGAAGGCTGTAGACAAATACTGGGACAGCTACAACCATCCCTTCAGACAGGATCAGAAGAACTTAGA
TCATTATATAATACAGTAGCAACCCTCTATTGTGTGCATCAAAGGATAGAGATAAAAGACACCAAGGAAG
CTTTAGACAAGATAGAGGAAGAGCAAAACAAAAGTAAGACCACCGCACAGCAAGCGGCCGCTGATCTTCA
GACCTGGAGGAGGAGATATGAGGGACAATTGGAGAAGTGAATTATATAAATATAAAGTAGTAAAAATTGA
ACCATTAGGAGTAGCACCCACCAAGGCAAAGAGAAGAGTGGTGCAGAGAGAAAAAAGAGCAGTGGGAATA
GGAGCTTTGTTCCTTGGGTTCTTGGGAGCAGCAGGAAGCACTATGGGCGCAGCGTCAATGACGCTGACGG
TACAGGCCAGACAATTATTGTCTGGTATAGTGCAGCAGCAGAACAATTTGCTGAGGGCTATTGAGGCGCA
ACAGCATCTGTTGCAACTCACAGTCTGGGGCATCAAGCAGCTCCAGGCAAGAATCCTGGCTGTGGAAAGA
TACCTAAAGGATCAACAGCTCCTGGGGATTTGGGGTTGCTCTGGAAAACTCATTTGCACCACTGCTGTGC
CTTGGAATGCTAGTTGGAGTAATAAATCTCTGGAACAGATTTGGAATCACACGACCTGGATGGAGTGGGA
CAGAGAAATTAACAATTACACAAGCTTAATACACTCCTTAATTGAAGAATCGCAAAACCAGCAAGAAAAG
AATGAACAAGAATTATTGGAATTAGATAAATGGGCAAGTTTGTGGAATTGGTTTAACATAACAAATTGGC
TGTGGTATATAAAATTATTCATAATGATAGTAGGAGGCTTGGTAGGTTTAAGAATAGTTTTTGCTGTACT
TTCTATAGTGAATAGAGTTAGGCAGGGATATTCACCATTATCGTTTCAGACCCACCTCCCAACCCCGAGG
GGACCCGACAGGCCCGAAGGAATAGAAGAAGAAGGTGGAGAGAGAGACAGAGACAGATCCATTCGATTAG
TGAACGGATCGGCACTGCGTGCGCCAATTCTGCAGACAAATGGCAGTATTCATCCACAATTTTAAAAGAA
AAGGGGGGATTGGGGGGTACAGTGCAGGGGAAAGAATAGTAGACATAATAGCAACAGACATACAAACTAA
AGAATTACAAAAACAAATTACAAAAATTCAAAATTTTCGGGTTTATTACAGGGACAGCAGAGATCCAGTT
TGGTTAATTAAGGTACCGAGGGCCTATTTCCCATGATTCCTTCATATTTGCATATACGATACAAGGCTGT
TAGAGAGATAATTAGAATTAATTTGACTGTAAACACAAAGATATTAGTACAAAATACGTGACGTAGAAAG
TAATAATTTCTTGGGTAGTTTGCAGTTTTAAAATTATGTTTTAAAATGGACTATCATATGCTTACCGTAA
CTTGAAAGTATTTCGATTTCTTGGCTTTATATATCTTGTGGAAAGGACGAAACACCGCACCACCTGGTGT
ACCTCGCGTTTTAGAGCTAGAAATAGCAAGTTAAAATAAGGCTAGTCCGTTATCAACTTGAAAAAGTGGC
ACCGAGTCGGTGCTTTTTTGAATTCGCTAGCTAGGTCTTGAAAGGAGTGGGAATTGGCTCCGGTGCCCGT
CAGTGGGCAGAGCGCACATCGCCCACAGTCCCCGAGAAGTTGGGGGGAGGGGTCGGCAATTGATCCGGTG
CCTAGAGAAGGTGGCGCGGGGTAAACTGGGAAAGTGATGTCGTGTACTGGCTCCGCCTTTTTCCCGAGGG
TGGGGGAGAACCGTATATAAGTGCAGTAGTCGCCGTGAACGTTCTTTTTCGCAACGGGTTTGCCGCCAGA
ACACAGGACCGGTTCTAGAGCGCTGCCACCATGGACAAGAAGTACAGCATCGGCCTGGACATCGGCACCA
ACTCTGTGGGCTGGGCCGTGATCACCGACGAGTACAAGGTGCCCAGCAAGAAATTCAAGGTGCTGGGCAA
CACCGACCGGCACAGCATCAAGAAGAACCTGATCGGAGCCCTGCTGTTCGACAGCGGCGAAACAGCCGAG
GCCACCCGGCTGAAGAGAACCGCCAGAAGAAGATACACCAGACGGAAGAACCGGATCTGCTATCTGCAAG
AGATCTTCAGCAACGAGATGGCCAAGGTGGACGACAGCTTCTTCCACAGACTGGAAGAGTCCTTCCTGGT
GGAAGAGGATAAGAAGCACGAGCGGCACCCCATCTTCGGCAACATCGTGGACGAGGTGGCCTACCACGAG
AAGTACCCCACCATCTACCACCTGAGAAAGAAACTGGTGGACAGCACCGACAAGGCCGACCTGCGGCTGA
TCTATCTGGCCCTGGCCCACATGATCAAGTTCCGGGGCCACTTCCTGATCGAGGGCGACCTGAACCCCGA
CAACAGCGACGTGGACAAGCTGTTCATCCAGCTGGTGCAGACCTACAACCAGCTGTTCGAGGAAAACCCC
ATCAACGCCAGCGGCGTGGACGCCAAGGCCATCCTGTCTGCCAGACTGAGCAAGAGCAGACGGCTGGAAA
ATCTGATCGCCCAGCTGCCCGGCGAGAAGAAGAATGGCCTGTTCGGAAACCTGATTGCCCTGAGCCTGGG
CCTGACCCCCAACTTCAAGAGCAACTTCGACCTGGCCGAGGATGCCAAACTGCAGCTGAGCAAGGACACC
TACGACGACGACCTGGACAACCTGCTGGCCCAGATCGGCGACCAGTACGCCGACCTGTTTCTGGCCGCCA
AGAACCTGTCCGACGCCATCCTGCTGAGCGACATCCTGAGAGTGAACACCGAGATCACCAAGGCCCCCCT
GAGCGCCTCTATGATCAAGAGATACGACGAGCACCACCAGGACCTGACCCTGCTGAAAGCTCTCGTGCGG
CAGCAGCTGCCTGAGAAGTACAAAGAGATTTTCTTCGACCAGAGCAAGAACGGCTACGCCGGCTACATTG
ACGGCGGAGCCAGCCAGGAAGAGTTCTACAAGTTCATCAAGCCCATCCTGGAAAAGATGGACGGCACCGA
GGAACTGCTCGTGAAGCTGAACAGAGAGGACCTGCTGCGGAAGCAGCGGACCTTCGACAACGGCAGCATC
CCCCACCAGATCCACCTGGGAGAGCTGCACGCCATTCTGCGGCGGCAGGAAGATTTTTACCCATTCCTGA
AGGACAACCGGGAAAAGATCGAGAAGATCCTGACCTTCCGCATCCCCTACTACGTGGGCCCTCTGGCCAG
GGGAAACAGCAGATTCGCCTGGATGACCAGAAAGAGCGAGGAAACCATCACCCCCTGGAACTTCGAGGAA
GTGGTGGACAAGGGCGCTTCCGCCCAGAGCTTCATCGAGCGGATGACCAACTTCGATAAGAACCTGCCCA
ACGAGAAGGTGCTGCCCAAGCACAGCCTGCTGTACGAGTACTTCACCGTGTATAACGAGCTGACCAAAGT
GAAATACGTGACCGAGGGAATGAGAAAGCCCGCCTTCCTGAGCGGCGAGCAGAAAAAGGCCATCGTGGAC
CTGCTGTTCAAGACCAACCGGAAAGTGACCGTGAAGCAGCTGAAAGAGGACTACTTCAAGAAAATCGAGT
GCTTCGACTCCGTGGAAATCTCCGGCGTGGAAGATCGGTTCAACGCCTCCCTGGGCACATACCACGATCT
GCTGAAAATTATCAAGGACAAGGACTTCCTGGACAATGAGGAAAACGAGGACATTCTGGAAGATATCGTG
CTGACCCTGACACTGTTTGAGGACAGAGAGATGATCGAGGAACGGCTGAAAACCTATGCCCACCTGTTCG
ACGACAAAGTGATGAAGCAGCTGAAGCGGCGGAGATACACCGGCTGGGGCAGGCTGAGCCGGAAGCTGAT
CAACGGCATCCGGGACAAGCAGTCCGGCAAGACAATCCTGGATTTCCTGAAGTCCGACGGCTTCGCCAAC
AGAAACTTCATGCAGCTGATCCACGACGACAGCCTGACCTTTAAAGAGGACATCCAGAAAGCCCAGGTGT
CCGGCCAGGGCGATAGCCTGCACGAGCACATTGCCAATCTGGCCGGCAGCCCCGCCATTAAGAAGGGCAT
CCTGCAGACAGTGAAGGTGGTGGACGAGCTCGTGAAAGTGATGGGCCGGCACAAGCCCGAGAACATCGTG
ATCGAAATGGCCAGAGAGAACCAGACCACCCAGAAGGGACAGAAGAACAGCCGCGAGAGAATGAAGCGGA
TCGAAGAGGGCATCAAAGAGCTGGGCAGCCAGATCCTGAAAGAACACCCCGTGGAAAACACCCAGCTGCA
GAACGAGAAGCTGTACCTGTACTACCTGCAGAATGGGCGGGATATGTACGTGGACCAGGAACTGGACATC
AACCGGCTGTCCGACTACGATGTGGACCATATCGTGCCTCAGAGCTTTCTGAAGGACGACTCCATCGACA
ACAAGGTGCTGACCAGAAGCGACAAGAACCGGGGCAAGAGCGACAACGTGCCCTCCGAAGAGGTCGTGAA
GAAGATGAAGAACTACTGGCGGCAGCTGCTGAACGCCAAGCTGATTACCCAGAGAAAGTTCGACAATCTG
ACCAAGGCCGAGAGAGGCGGCCTGAGCGAACTGGATAAGGCCGGCTTCATCAAGAGACAGCTGGTGGAAA
CCCGGCAGATCACAAAGCACGTGGCACAGATCCTGGACTCCCGGATGAACACTAAGTACGACGAGAATGA
CAAGCTGATCCGGGAAGTGAAAGTGATCACCCTGAAGTCCAAGCTGGTGTCCGATTTCCGGAAGGATTTC
CAGTTTTACAAAGTGCGCGAGATCAACAACTACCACCACGCCCACGACGCCTACCTGAACGCCGTCGTGG
GAACCGCCCTGATCAAAAAGTACCCTAAGCTGGAAAGCGAGTTCGTGTACGGCGACTACAAGGTGTACGA
CGTGCGGAAGATGATCGCCAAGAGCGAGCAGGAAATCGGCAAGGCTACCGCCAAGTACTTCTTCTACAGC
AACATCATGAACTTTTTCAAGACCGAGATTACCCTGGCCAACGGCGAGATCCGGAAGCGGCCTCTGATCG
AGACAAACGGCGAAACCGGGGAGATCGTGTGGGATAAGGGCCGGGATTTTGCCACCGTGCGGAAAGTGCT
GAGCATGCCCCAAGTGAATATCGTGAAAAAGACCGAGGTGCAGACAGGCGGCTTCAGCAAAGAGTCTATC
CTGCCCAAGAGGAACAGCGATAAGCTGATCGCCAGAAAGAAGGACTGGGACCCTAAGAAGTACGGCGGCT
TCGACAGCCCCACCGTGGCCTATTCTGTGCTGGTGGTGGCCAAAGTGGAAAAGGGCAAGTCCAAGAAACT
GAAGAGTGTGAAAGAGCTGCTGGGGATCACCATCATGGAAAGAAGCAGCTTCGAGAAGAATCCCATCGAC
TTTCTGGAAGCCAAGGGCTACAAAGAAGTGAAAAAGGACCTGATCATCAAGCTGCCTAAGTACTCCCTGT
TCGAGCTGGAAAACGGCCGGAAGAGAATGCTGGCCTCTGCCGGCGAACTGCAGAAGGGAAACGAACTGGC
CCTGCCCTCCAAATATGTGAACTTCCTGTACCTGGCCAGCCACTATGAGAAGCTGAAGGGCTCCCCCGAG
GATAATGAGCAGAAACAGCTGTTTGTGGAACAGCACAAGCACTACCTGGACGAGATCATCGAGCAGATCA
GCGAGTTCTCCAAGAGAGTGATCCTGGCCGACGCTAATCTGGACAAAGTGCTGTCCGCCTACAACAAGCA
CCGGGATAAGCCCATCAGAGAGCAGGCCGAGAATATCATCCACCTGTTTACCCTGACCAATCTGGGAGCC
CCTGCCGCCTTCAAGTACTTTGACACCACCATCGACCGGAAGAGGTACACCAGCACCAAAGAGGTGCTGG
ACGCCACCCTGATCCACCAGAGCATCACCGGCCTGTACGAGACACGGATCGACCTGTCTCAGCTGGGAGG
CGACAAGCGACCTGCCGCCACAAAGAAGGCTGGACAGGCTAAGAAGAAGAAAGATTACAAAGACGATGAC
GATAAGGGATCCGGCGCAACAAACTTCTCTCTGCTGAAACAAGCCGGAGATGTCGAAGAGAATCCTGGAC
CGACCGAGTACAAGCCCACGGTGCGCCTCGCCACCCGCGACGACGTCCCCAGGGCCGTACGCACCCTCGC
CGCCGCGTTCGCCGACTACCCCGCCACGCGCCACACCGTCGATCCGGACCGCCACATCGAGCGGGTCACC
GAGCTGCAAGAACTCTTCCTCACGCGCGTCGGGCTCGACATCGGCAAGGTGTGGGTCGCGGACGACGGCG
CCGCGGTGGCGGTCTGGACCACGCCGGAGAGCGTCGAAGCGGGGGCGGTGTTCGCCGAGATCGGCCCGCG
CATGGCCGAGTTGAGCGGTTCCCGGCTGGCCGCGCAGCAACAGATGGAAGGCCTCCTGGCGCCGCACCGG
CCCAAGGAGCCCGCGTGGTTCCTGGCCACCGTCGGAGTCTCGCCCGACCACCAGGGCAAGGGTCTGGGCA
GCGCCGTCGTGCTCCCCGGAGTGGAGGCGGCCGAGCGCGCCGGGGTGCCCGCCTTCCTGGAGACCTCCGC
GCCCCGCAACCTCCCCTTCTACGAGCGGCTCGGCTTCACCGTCACCGCCGACGTCGAGGTGCCCGAAGGA
CCGCGCACCTGGTGCATGACCCGCAAGCCCGGTGCCTGAACGCGTTAAGTCGACAATCAACCTCTGGATT
ACAAAATTTGTGAAAGATTGACTGGTATTCTTAACTATGTTGCTCCTTTTACGCTATGTGGATACGCTGC
TTTAATGCCTTTGTATCATGCTATTGCTTCCCGTATGGCTTTCATTTTCTCCTCCTTGTATAAATCCTGG
TTGCTGTCTCTTTATGAGGAGTTGTGGCCCGTTGTCAGGCAACGTGGCGTGGTGTGCACTGTGTTTGCTG
ACGCAACCCCCACTGGTTGGGGCATTGCCACCACCTGTCAGCTCCTTTCCGGGACTTTCGCTTTCCCCCT
CCCTATTGCCACGGCGGAACTCATCGCCGCCTGCCTTGCCCGCTGCTGGACAGGGGCTCGGCTGTTGGGC
ACTGACAATTCCGTGGTGTTGTCGGGGAAATCATCGTCCTTTCCTTGGCTGCTCGCCTGTGTTGCCACCT
GGATTCTGCGCGGGACGTCCTTCTGCTACGTCCCTTCGGCCCTCAATCCAGCGGACCTTCCTTCCCGCGG
CCTGCTGCCGGCTCTGCGGCCTCTTCCGCGTCTTCGCCTTCGCCCTCAGACGAGTCGGATCTCCCTTTGG
GCCGCCTCCCCGCGTCGACTTTAAGACCAATGACTTACAAGGCAGCTGTAGATCTTAGCCACTTTTTAAA
AGAAAAGGGGGGACTGGAAGGGCTAATTCACTCCCAACGAAGACAAGATCTGCTTTTTGCTTGTACTGGG
TCTCTCTGGTTAGACCAGATCTGAGCCTGGGAGCTCTCTGGCTAACTAGGGAACCCACTGCTTAAGCCTC
AATAAAGCTTGCCTTGAGTGCTTCAAGTAGTGTGTGCCCGTCTGTTGTGTGACTCTGGTAACTAGAGATC
CCTCAGACCCTTTTAGTCAGTGTGGAAAATCTCTAGCAGGGCCCGTTTAAACCCGCTGATCAGCCTCGAC
TGTGCCTTCTAGTTGCCAGCCATCTGTTGTTTGCCCCTCCCCCGTGCCTTCCTTGACCCTGGAAGGTGCC
ACTCCCACTGTCCTTTCCTAATAAAATGAGGAAATTGCATCGCATTGTCTGAGTAGGTGTCATTCTATTC
TGGGGGGTGGGGTGGGGCAGGACAGCAAGGGGGAGGATTGGGAAGACAATAGCAGGCATGCTGGGGATGC
GGTGGGCTCTATGGCTTCTGAGGCGGAAAGAACCAGCTGGGGCTCTAGGGGGTATCCCC
[124 nt withheld, positions 9300-9423]
C
[91 nt withheld, positions 9425-9515]
A
[49 nt withheld, positions 9517-9565]
CCTTTGACGTTGGAGTCCACGTTCTTT
[37 nt withheld, positions 9593-9629]
ACCCTATCTCGGTCTATTCTTTTGATTTATAAGGGATTTTGCCGATTTCGGCCTATTGGTTAAAAAATGA
GCTGATTTAACAAAAATTTAACGCGAATTAATTCTGTGGAATGTGTGTCAGTTAGGGTGTGGAAAGTCCC
CAGGCTCCCCAGCAGGCAGAAGTATGCAAAGCATGCATCTCAATTAGTCAGCAACCAGGTGTGGAAAGTC
CCCAGGCTCCCCAGCAGGCAGAAGTATGCAAAGCATGCATCTCAATTAGTCAGCAACCATAGTCCCGCCC
CTAACTCCGCCCATCCCGCCCCTAACTCCGCCCAGTTCCGCCCATTCTCCGCCCCATGGCTGACTAATTT
TTTTTATTTATGCAGAGGCCGAGGCCGCCTCTGCCTCTGAGCTATTCCAGAAGTAGTGAGGAGGCTTTTT
TGGAGGCCTAGGCTTTTGCAAAAAGCTCCCGGGAGCTTGTATATCCATTTTCGGATCTGATCAGCACGTG
TTGACAATTAATCATCGGCATAGTATATCGGCATAGTATAATACGACAAGGTGAGGAACTAAACCATGGC
CAAGTTGACCAGTGCCGTTCCGGTGCTCACCGCGCGCGACGTCGCCGGAGCGGTCGAGTTCTGGACCGAC
CGGCTCGGGTTCTCCCGGGACTTCGTGGAGGACGACTTCGCCGGTGTGGTCCGGGACGACGTGACCCTGT
TCATCAGCGCGGTCCAGGACCAGGTGGTGCCGGACAACACCCTGGCCTGGGTGTGGGTGCGCGGCCTGGA
CGAGCTGTACGCCGAGTGGTCGGAGGTCGTGTCCACGAACTTCCGGGACGCCTCCGGGCCGGCCATGACC
GAGATCGGCGAGCAGCCGTGGGGGCGGGAGTTCGCCCTGCGCGACCCGGCCGGCAACTGCGTGCACTTCG
TGGCCGAGGAGCAGGACTGACACGTGCTACGAGATTTCGATTCCACCGCCGCCTTCTATGAAAGGTTGGG
CTTCGGAATCGTTTTCCGGGACGCCGGCTGGATGATCCTCCAGCGCGGGGATCTCATGCTGGAGTTCTTC
GCCCACCCCAACTTGTTTATTGCAGCTTATAATGGTTACAAATAAAGCAATAGCATCACAAATTTCACAA
ATAAAGCATTTTTTTCACTGCATTCTAGTTGTGGTTTGTCCAAACTCATCAATGTATCTTATCATGTCTG
TATACCGTCGACCTCTAGCTAGAGCTTGGCGTAATCATGGTCATAGCTGTTTCCTGTGTGAAATTGTTAT
CCGCTCACAATTCCACACAACATACGAGCCGGAAGCATAAAGTGTAAAGCCTGGGGTGCCTAATGAGTGA
GCTAACTCACATTAATTGCGTTGCGCTCACTGCCCGCTTTCCAGTCGGGAAACCTGTCGTGCCAGCTGCA
TTAATGAATCGGCCAACGCGCGGGGAGAGGCGGTTTGCGTATTGGGCGCTCTTCCGCTTCCTCGCTCACT
GACTCGCTGCGCTCGGTCGTTCGGCTGCGGCGAGCGGTATCAGCTCACTCAAAGGCGGTAATACGGTTAT
CCACAGAATCAGGGGATAACGCAGGAAAGAACATGTGAGCAAAAGGCCAGCAAAAGGCCAGGAACCGTAA
AAAGGCCGCGTTGCTGGCGTTTTTCCATAGGCTCCGCCCCCCTGACGAGCATCACAAAAATCGACGCTCA
AGTCAGAGGTGGCGAAACCCGACAGGACTATAAAGATACCAGGCGTTTCCCCCTGGAAGCTCCCTCGTGC
GCTCTCCTGTTCCGACCCTGCCGCTTACCGGATACCTGTCCGCCTTTCTCCCTTCGGGAAGCGTGGCGCT
TTCTCATAGCTCACGCTGTAGGTATCTCAGTTCGGTGTAGGTCGTTCGCTCCAAGCTGGGCTGTGTGCAC
GAACCCCCCGTTCAGCCCGACCGCTGCGCCTTATCCGGTAACTATCGTCTTGAGTCCAACCCGGTAAGAC
ACGACTTATCGCCACTGGCAGCAGCCACTGGTAACAGGATTAGCAGAGCGAGGTATGTAGGCGGTGCTAC
AGAGTTCTTGAAGTGGTGGCCTAACTACGGCTACACTAGAAGAACAGTATTTGGTATCTGCGCTCTGCTG
AAGCCAGTTACCTTCGGAAAAAGAGTTGGTAGCTCTTGATCCGGCAAACAAACCACCGCTGGTAGCGGTG
GTTTTTTTGTTTGCAAGCAGCAGATTACGCGCAGAAAAAAAGGATCTCAAGAAGATCCTTTGATCTTTTC
TACGGGGTCTGACGCTCAGTGGAACGAAAACTCACGTTAAGGGATTTTGGTCATGAGATTATCAAAAAGG
ATCTTCACCTAGATCCTTTTAAATTAAAAATGAAGTTTTAAATCAATCTAAAGTATATATGAGTAAACTT
GGTCTGACAGTTACCAATGCTTAATCAGTGAGGCACCTATCTCAGCGATCTGTCTATTTCGTTCATCCAT
AGTTGCCTGACTCCCCGTCGTGTAGATAACTACGATACGGGAGGGCTTACCATCTGGCCCCAGTGCTGCA
ATGATACCGCGAGACCCACGCTCACCGGCTCCAGATTTATCAGCAATAAACCAGCCAGCCGGAAGGGCCG
AGCGCAGAAGTGGTCCTGCAACTTTATCCGCCTCCATCCAGTCTATTAATTGTTGCCGGGAAGCTAGAGT
AAGTAGTTCGCCAGTTAATAGTTTGCGCAACGTTGTTGCCATTGCTACAGGCATCGTGGTGTCACGCTCG
TCGTTTGGTATGGCTTCATTCAGCTCCGGTTCCCAACGATCAAGGCGAGTTACATGATCCCCCATGTTGT
GCAAAAAAGCGGTTAGCTCCTTCGGTCCTCCGATCGTTGTCAGAAGTAAGTTGGCCGCAGTGTTATCACT
CATGGTTATGGCAGCACTGCATAATTCTCTTACTGTCATGCCATCCGTAAGATGCTTTTCTGTGACTGGT
GAGTACTCAACCAAGTCATTCTGAGAATAGTGTATGCGGCGACCGAGTTGCTCTTGCCCGGCGTCAATAC
GGGATAATACCGCGCCACATAGCAGAACTTTAAAAGTGCTCATCATTGGAAAACGTTCTTCGGGGCGAAA
ACTCTCAAGGATCTTACCGCTGTTGAGATCCAGTTCGATGTAACCCACTCGTGCACCCAACTGATCTTCA
GCATCTTTTACTTTCACCAGCGTTTCTGGGTGAGCAAAAACAGGAAGGCAAAATGCCGCAAAAAAGGGAA
TAAGGGCGACACGGAAATGTTGAATACTCATACTCTTCCTTTTTCAATATTATTGAAGCATTTATCAGGG
TTATTGTCTCATGAGCGGATACATATTTGAATGTATTTAGAAAAATAAACAAATAGGGGTTCCGCGCACA
TTTCCCCGAAAAGTGCCACCTGAC
Features (pLannotate 1.2.2; 33 found; start..end, strand, type, name):
     31..83      -  misc_feature   bom (fragment): basis of mobility region from pBR322
    238..617     +  enhancer       CMV enhancer: human cytomegalovirus immediate early enhancer
    618..817     +  promoter       CMV promoter: human cytomegalovirus (CMV) immediate early promoter
    835..1015    +  LTR            5' LTR (truncated): truncated 5' long terminal repeat (LTR) from HIV-1
   1062..1187    +  misc_feature   HIV-1 Ψ: packaging signal of human immunodeficiency virus type 1
   1171..1534    +  CDS            HIV-1 gag (fragment): gag protein from human immunodeficiency virus 1; gag
   1680..1913    +  misc_feature   RRE: The Rev response element (RRE) of HIV-1 allows for Rev-dependent mRNA export from the nucleus to the cytoplasm.
   2290..2390    +  CDS            Rev (fragment): human immunodeficiency virus 1 (HIV-1) Rev protein; rev; enhances nuclear export of unspliced and incompletely spliced viral mRNAs
   2440..2557    +  misc_feature   cPPT/CTS: central polypurine tract and central termination sequence of HIV-1
   2608..2848    +  promoter       U6 promoter: RNA polymerase III promoter for human U6 snRNA
   2878..2953    +  misc_RNA       gRNA scaffold: guide RNA scaffold for the Streptococcus pyogenes CRISPR/Cas9 system
   2971..2989    +  CDS            small t antigen (fragment): SV40 (simian virus 40) small t antigen
   3015..3226    +  promoter       EF-1α core promoter: core promoter for human elongation factor EF-1α
   3251..7354    +  CDS            Cas9: Cas9 (Csn1) endonuclease from the Streptococcus pyogenes Type II CRISPR/Cas system generates RNA-guided double strand breaks in DNA
   7492..8089    +  CDS            PuroR (fragment): puromycin N-acetyltransferase; pac from Streptomyces; confers resistance to puromycin
   8105..8693    +  misc_feature   WPRE: woodchuck hepatitis virus posttranscriptional regulatory element
   8744..8763    +  misc_feature   cPPT/CTS (fragment): central polypurine tract and central termination sequence of HIV-1
   8765..8998    +  LTR            3' LTR (ΔU3): self-inactivating 3' long terminal repeat (LTR) from HIV-1
   9030..9254    +  polyA_signal   bGH poly(A) signal: bovine growth hormone polyadenylation signal
   9258..9279    +  promoter       SV40 promoter (fragment): SV40 enhancer and early promoter
   9300..9728    +  rep_origin     f1 ori (sequence partly withheld): f1 bacteriophage origin of replication; arrow indicates direction of (+) strand synthesis
   9742..10071   +  promoter       SV40 promoter: SV40 enhancer and early promoter
  10119..10166   +  promoter       EM7 promoter: synthetic bacterial promoter&nbsp
  10185..10559   +  CDS            BleoR: antibiotic-binding protein; Sh ble from Streptoalloteichus hindustanus; confers resistance to bleomycin, phleomycin, and Zeocin™
  10569..10694   +  CDS            ble (fragment): BLE_KLEPN - Experimental evidence at protein level: Swiss-Prot protein existence level 1. Binding protein with a strong affinity to the bleomycin family of antibiotics. Binds to CL990; an antimitotic-antibiotic compound. From Klebsiella pneumoniae.
  10689..10810   +  polyA_signal   SV40 poly(A) signal: SV40 polyadenylation signal
  10881..10903   -  protein_bind   lac operator (fragment): The lac repressor binds to the lac operator to inhibit transcription in E. coli. This inhibition can be relieved by adding lactose or isopropyl-β-D-thiogalactopyranoside (IPTG). lac repressor encoded by lacI
  10907..10937   -  promoter       lac promoter: promoter for the E. coli lac operon
  10952..10973   -  protein_bind   CAP binding site: CAP binding activates transcription in the presence of cAMP. E. coli catabolite activator protein
  10986..11078   -  CDS            lacI (fragment): lac repressor; lacI; The lac repressor binds to the lac operator to inhibit transcription in E. coli. This inhibition can be relieved by adding lactose or isopropyl-β-D-thiogalactopyranoside (IPTG).
  11261..11849   -  rep_origin     ori: high-copy-number ColE1/pMB1/pBR322/pUC origin of replication
  12020..12880   -  CDS            AmpR: β-lactamase; bla; confers resistance to ampicillin, carbenicillin, and related antibiotics
  12881..12985   -  promoter       AmpR promoter: bla
