[The description below was written by a language model from this plasmid's Addgene catalogue record and pLannotate feature annotations shown in this document.]
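Description:
pLentiCrisprV2 sgRNA hPER2c-term #1 is a lentiviral CRISPR/Cas9 plasmid built on the lentiCRISPR v2 backbone, carrying a single guide RNA directed at the C-terminal end of the human PER2 gene. It is maintained in E. coli through a high-copy ColE1/pUC-type origin with ampicillin resistance, and an f1 origin is also present. Because of the repeated LTR sequences, it is meant to be kept in recombination-deficient strains. The guide was inserted between the two BsmBI sites of the backbone, which are destroyed in the process. Replacement of the backbone's filler fragment explains why the final 13,013 bp plasmid is smaller than the listed empty vector.

The transfer cassette has a third-generation-style layout. A CMV enhancer/promoter fused to a truncated HIV-1 5' LTR drives genomic RNA production in packaging cells, followed by the Ψ packaging signal, RRE and cPPT/CTS, and ending in a self-inactivating ΔU3 3' LTR. Within this unit, the human U6 Pol III promoter transcribes the PER2 spacer joined to the S. pyogenes gRNA scaffold. An EF-1α core promoter drives Cas9, followed by a puromycin resistance coding sequence for selecting transduced mammalian cells, and a WPRE enhances expression. The element linking Cas9 to PuroR is not annotated in the feature table. Outside the LTRs lie a bGH polyadenylation signal and an SV40/EM7-driven bleomycin/Zeocin resistance cassette inherited from the backbone.

The plasmid is intended to introduce a double-strand break near the PER2 stop codon so that a tag can be knocked in at the C-terminus. The depositor notes it is designed for use with a companion set of plasmids, and the associated work concerns live-cell imaging of circadian clock proteins in knock-in cells.
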