Addgene plasmid #179454: pLentiCrisprV2 sgRNA hPER2c-term #1
Purpose: Lentiviral Crispr/Cas9 plasmid targeting hPER2 at C-terminus to generate C-terminal knock-in
Depositing lab: Achim Kramer. Depositing organization: Charite Universitaetsmedizin Berlin. Publication: Live-cell imaging of circadian clock protein dynamics in CRISPR-generated knock-in cells. Gabriel CH, Del Olmo M, Zehtabian A, Jager M, Reischl S, van Dijk H, Ulbricht C, Rakhymzhan A, Korte T, Koller B, Grudziecki A, Maier B, Herrmann A, Niesner R, Zemojtel T, Ewers H, Granada AE, Herzel H, Kramer A. Nat Commun. 2021 Jun 18;12(1):3796. doi: 10.1038/s41467-021-24086-9. PubMed 34145278.
Backbone
  Vector backbone: lentiCRISPR v2
  Backbone manufacturer: Zhang lab, addgene #52961
  Backbone size w/o insert (bp): 14873
  Total vector size (bp): 13013
  Vector type: Lentiviral, CRISPR
  Selectable markers: Puromycin
Growth in bacteria
  Bacterial resistance: Ampicillin, 100 μg/mL
  Growth temperature: 37°C
  Growth strain: NEB Stable
  Growth instructions: Only amplify in RecA- bacteria
  Copy number: High Copy
Gene/Insert
  Gene/Insert name: sgRNA targeting human PER2
  gRNA/shRNA sequence: CACCACCTGGTGTACCTCGC
  Species: H. sapiens (human)
  GenBank ID: 8864
  Promoter: hU6
  Cloning method: Restriction Enzyme; 5′ cloning site BsmBI (destroyed during cloning); 3′ cloning site BsmBI (destroyed during cloning)
  Sequencing primers: 5′ GACTATCATATGCTTACCGT; 3′ --
Resource information
  A portion of this plasmid was derived from a plasmid made by: Derived from Addgene #52961
Terms and licenses: Academic/Nonprofit Terms; Industry Terms: Not Available to Industry
Depositor comments: Designed to be used with Addgene #179448-179452
How to cite: pLentiCrisprV2 sgRNA hPER2c-term #1 was a gift from Achim Kramer (Addgene plasmid # 179454 ; http://n2t.net/addgene:179454 ; RRID:Addgene_179454)
